>Addgene plasmid #71745 | pTA7001-DEST | addgene full sequence | sequence record 136974 | Addgene NGS result
AGCGCCAGAAGGCCGCCAGAGAGGCCGAGCGCGGCCGTGAGGCTTGGACGCTAGGGCAGGGCATGAAAAA
GCCCGTAGCGGGCTGCTACGGGCGTCTGACGCGGTGGAAAGGGGGAGGGGATGTTGTCTACATGGCTCTG
CTGTAGTGAGTGGGTTGCGCTCCGGCAGCGGTCCTGATCAATCGTCACCCTTTCTCGGTCCTTCAACGTT
CCTGACAACGAGCCTCCTTTTCGCCAATCCATCGACAATCACCGCGAGTCCCTGCTCGAACGCTGCGTCC
GGACCGGCTTCGTCGAAGGCGTCTATCGCGGCCCGCAACAGCGGCGAGAGCGGAGCCTGTTCAACGGTGC
CGCCGCGCTCGCCGGCATCGCTGTCGCCGGCCTGCTCCTCAAGCACGGCCCCAACAGTGAAGTAGCTGAT
TGTCATCAGCGCATTGACGGCGTCCCCGGCCGAAAAACCCGCCTCGCAGAGGAAGCGAAGCTGCGCGTCG
GCCGTTTCCATCTGCGGTGCGCCCGGTCGCGTGCCGGCATGGATGCGCGCGCCATCGCGGTAGGCGAGCA
GCGCCTGCCTGAAGCTGCGGGCATTCCCGATCAGAAATGAGCGCCAGTCGTCGTCGGCTCTCGGCACCGA
ATGCGTATGATTCTCCGCCAGCATGGCTTCGGCCAGTGCGTCGAGCAGCGCCCGCTTGTTCCTGAAGTGC
CAGTAAAGCGCCGGCTGCTGAACCCCCAACCGTTCCGCCAGTTTGCGTGTCGTCAGACCGTCTACGCCGA
CCTCGTTCAACAGGTCCAGGGCGGCACGGATCACTGTATTCGGCTGCAACTTTGTCATGCTTGACACTTT
ATCACTGATAAACATAATATGTCCACCAACTTATCAGTGATAAAGAATCCGCGCGTTCAATCGGACCAGC
GGAGGCTGGTCCGGAGGCCAGACGTGAAACCCAACATACCCCTGATCGTAATTCTGAGCACTGTCGCGCT
CGACGCTGTCGGCATCGGCCTGATTATGCCGGTGCTGCCGGGCCTCCTGCGCGATCTGGTTCACTCGAAC
GACGTCACCGCCCACTATGGCATTCTGCTGGCGCTGTATGCGTTGGTGCAATTTGCCTGCGCACCTGTGC
TGGGCGCGCTGTCGGATCGTTTCGGGCGGCGGCCAATCTTGCTCGTCTCGCTGGCCGGCGCCAGATCTGG
GGAACCCTGTGGTTGGCATGCACATACAAATGGACGAACGGATAAACCTTTTCACGCCCTTTTAAATATC
CGATTATTCTAATAAACGCTCTTTTCTCTTAGGTTTACCCGCCAATATATCCTGTCAAACACTGATAGTT
TCCTGCAGGTCCCCAGATTAGCCTTTTCAATTTCAGAAAGAATGCTAACCCACAGATGGTTAGAGAGGCT
TACGCAGCAGGTCTCATCAAGACGATCTACCCGAGCAATAATCTCCAGGAAATCAAATACCTTCCCAAGA
AGGTTAAAGATGCAGTCAAAAGATTCAGGACTAACTGCATCAAGAACACAGAGAAAGATATATTTCTCAA
GATCAGAAGTACTATTCCAGTATGGACGATTCAAGGCTTGCTTCACAAACCAAGGCAAGTAATAGAGATT
GGAGTCTCTAAAAAGGTAGTTCCCACTGAATCAAAGGCCATGGAGTCAAAGATTCAAATAGAGGACCTAA
CAGAACTCGCCGTAAAGACTGGCGAACAGTTCATACAGAGTCTCTTACGACTCAATGACAAGAAGAAAAT
CTTCGTCAACATGGTGGAGCACGACACACTTGTCTACTCCAAAAATATCAAAGATACAGTCTCAGAAGAC
CAAAGGGCAATTGAGACTTTTCAACAAAGGGTAATATCCGGAAACCTCCTCGGATTCCATTGCCCAGCTA
TCTGTCACTTTATTGTGAAGATAGTGGAAAAGGAAGGTGGCTCCTACAAATGCCATCATTGCGATAAAGG
AAAGGCCATCGTTGAAGATGCCTCTGCCGACAGTGGTCCCAAAGATGGACCCCCACCCACGAGGAGCATC
GTGGAAAAAGAAGACGTTCCAACCACGTCTTCAAAGCAAGTGGATTGATGTGATATCTCCACTGACGTAA
GGGATGACGCACAATCCCACTATCCTTCGCAAGACCCTTCCTCTATATAAGGAAGTTCATTTCATTTGGA
GAGAACACGGGGGACTCTAGTTTAAACAATGGCAGATCCAATGAAGCTACTGTCTTCTATCGAACAAGCA
TGCGATATTTGCCGACTTAAAAAGCTCAAGTGCTCCAAAGAAAAACCGAAGTGCGCCAAGTGTCTGAAGA
ACAACTGGGAGTGTCGCTACTCTCCCAAAACCAAAAGGTCTCCGCTGACTAGGGCACATCTGACAGAAGT
GGAATCAAGGCTAGAAAGACTGGAACAGCTATTTCTACTGATTTTTCCTAGGTCGAGCGCCCCCCCGACC
GATGTCAGCCTGGGGGACGAGCTCCACTTAGACGGCGAGGACGTGGCGATGGCGCATGCCGACGCGCTAG
ACGATTTCGATCTGGACATGTTGGGGGACGGGGATTCCCCGGGTCCGGGATTTACCCCCCACGACTCCGC
CCCCTACGGCGCTCTGGATATGGCCGACTTCGAGTTTGAGCAGATGTTTACCGATGCCCTTGGAATTGAC
GAGTACGGTGGGGATCCAATTCAGCAAGCCACTGCAGGAGTCTCACAAGACACTTCGGAAAATCCTAACA
AAACAATAGTTCCTGCTGCATTACCACAGCTCACCCCTACCTTGGTGTCACTGCTGGAGGTGATTGAACC
CGAGGTGTTGTATGCAGGATATGATAGCTCTGTTCCAGATTCAGCATGGAGAATTATGACCACACTCAAC
ATGTTAGGTGGGCGTCAAGTGATTGCAGCAGTGAAATGGGCAAAGGCGATACCAGGCTTCAGAAACTTAC
ACCTGGATGACCAAATGACCCTGCTACAGTACTCATGGATGTTTCTCATGGCATTTGCCCTGGGTTGGAG
ATCATACAGACAATCAAGTGGAAACCTGCTCTGCTTTGCTCCTGATCTGATTATTAATGAGCAGAGAATG
TCTCTACCCTGCATGTATGACCAATGTAAACACATGCTGTTTGTCTCCTCTGAATTACAAAGATTGCAGG
TATCCTATGAAGAGTATCTCTGTATGAAAACCTTACTGCTTCTCTCCTCAGTTCCTAAGGAAGGTCTGAA
GAGCCAAGAGTTATTTGATGAGATTCGAATGACTTATATCAAAGAGCTAGGAAAAGCCATCGTCAAAAGG
GAAGGGAACTCCAGTCAGAACTGGCAACGGTTTTACCAACTGACAAAGCTTCTGGACTCCATGCATGAGG
TGGTTGAGAATCTCCTTACCTACTGCTTCCAGACATTTTTGGATAAGACCATGAGTATTGAATTCCCAGA
GATGTTAGCTGAAATCATCACTAATCAGATACCAAAATATTCAAATGGAAATATCAAAAAGCTTCTGTTT
CATCAAAAATGACTCGACCTAACTGAGTAAGCTAGCTTGTTCGAGTATTATGGCATTGGGAAAACTGTTT
TTCTTGTACCATTTGTTGTGCTTGTAATTTACTGTGTTTTTTATTCGGTTTTCGCTATCGAACTGTGAAA
TGGAAATGGATGGAGAAGAGTTAATGAATGATATGGTCCTTTTGTTCATTCTCAAATTAATATTATTTGT
TTTTTCTCTTATTTGTTGTGTGTTGAATTTGAAATTATAAGAGATATGCAAACATTTTGTTTTGAGTAAA
AATGTGTCAAATCGTGGCCTCTAATGACCGAAGTTAATATGAGGAGTAAAACACTAGATCCCCAAACAAG
CTTGAAACTGAAGGCGGGAAACGACAATCTGATCATGAGCGGAGAATTAAGGGAGTCACGTTATGACCCC
CGCCGATGACGCGGGACAAGCCGTTTTACGTTTGGAACTGACAGAACCGCAACGTTGAAGGAGCCACTCA
GCCGCGGGTTTCTGGAGTTTAATGAGCTAAGCACATACGTCAGAAACCATTATTGCGCGTTCAAAAGTCG
CCTAAGGTCACTATCAGCTAGCAAATATTTCTTGTCAAAAATGCTCCACTGACGTTCCATAAATTCCCCT
CGGTATCCAATTAGAGTCTCATATTCACTCTCAATCCAAATAATCTGCACCGGATCCGCTAGAGGATCTC
GACCTGCAAGATCCCGGGGGGCAATGAGATATGAAAAAGCCTGAACTCACCGCGACGTCTGTCGAGAAGT
TTCTGATCGAAAAGTTCGACAGCGTCTCCGACCTGATGCAGCTCTCGGAGGGCGAAGAATCTCGTGCTTT
CAGCTTCGATGTAGGAGGGCGTGGATATGTCCTGCGGGTAAATAGCTGCGCCGATGGTTTCTACAAAGAT
CGTTATGTTTATCGGCACTTTGCATCGGCCGCGCTCCCGATTCCGGAAGTGCTTGACATTGGGGAATTCA
GCGAGAGCCTGACCTATTGCATCTCCCGCCGTGCACAGGGTGTCACGTTGCAAGACCTGCCTGAAACCGA
ACTGCCCGCTGTTCTGCAGCCGGTCGCGGAGGCCATGGATGCGATCGCTGCGGCCGATCTTAGCCAGACG
AGCGGGTTCGGCCCATTCGGACCGCAAGGAATCGGTCAATACACTACATGGCGTGATTTCATATGCGCGA
TTGCTGATCCCCATGTGTATCACTGGCAAACTGTGATGGACGACACCGTCAGTGCGTCCGTCGCGCAGGC
TCTCGATGAGCTGATGCTTTGGGCCGAGGACTGCCCCGAAGTCCGGCACCTCGTGCACGCGGATTTCGGC
TCCAACAATGTCCTGACGGACAATGGCCGCATAACAGCGGTCATTGACTGGAGCGAGGCGATGTTCGGGG
ATTCCCAATACGAGGTCGCCAACATCTTCTTCTGGAGGCCGTGGTTGGCTTGTATGGAGCAGCAGACGCG
CTACTTCGAGCGGAGGCATCCGGAGCTTGCAGGATCGCCGCGGCTCCGGGCGTATATGCTCCGCATTGGT
CTTGACCAACTCTATCAGAGCTTGGTTGACGGCAATTTCGATGATGCAGCTTGGGCGCAGGGTCGATGCG
ACGCAATCGTCCGATCCGGAGCCGGGACTGTCGGGCGTACACAAATCGCCCGCAGAAGCGCGGCCGTCTG
GACCGATGGCTGTGTAGAAGTACTCGCCGATAGTGGAAACCGACGCCCCAGCACTCGTCCGGGATCTTGG
AGGTGATGTAACATGATCACAAGCTGATCCCCCGAATTTCCCCGATCGTTCAAACATTTGGCAATAAAGT
TTCTTAAGATTGAATCCTGTTGCCGGTCTTGCGATGATTATCATATAATTTCTGTTGAATTACGTTAAGC
ATGTAATAATTAACATGTAATGCATGACGTTATTTATGAGATGGGTTTTTATGATTAGAGTCCCGCAATT
ATACATTTAATACGCGATAGAAAACAAAATATAGCGCGCAAACTAGGATAAATTATCGCGCGCGGTGTCA
TCTATGTTACTAGATCGGGAATTGATCCCCCCTCGACAGCTTGCATGCCGGTCGACTCTAGAGGATCCGG
GTGACAGCCCTCCGACGGGTGACAGCCCTCCGACGGGTGACAGCCCTCCGAATTCTAGAGGATCCGGGTG
ACAGCCCTCCGACGGGTGACAGCCCTCCGACGGGTGACAGCCCTCCGAATTCGAGCTCGGTACCCGGGGA
TCTGTCGACCTCGATCGAGATCTTCGCAAGACCCTTCCTCTATATAAGGAAGTTCATTTCATTTGGAGAG
GACACGCTGAAGCTAGTCGACTCTAGCCTCGAATCACAAGTTTGTACAAAAAAGCTGAACGAGAAACGTA
AAATGATATAAATATCAATATATTAAATTAGATTTTGCATAAAAAACAGACTACATAATACTGTAAAACA
CAACATATCCAGTCACTATGGCGGCCGCATTAGGCACCCCAGGCTTTACACTTTATGCTTCCGGCTCGTA
TAATGTGTGGATTTTGAGTTAGGATCCGTCGAGATTTTCAGGAGCTAAGGAAGCTAAAATGGAGAAAAAA
ATCACTGGATATACCACCGTTGATATATCCCAATGGCATCGTAAAGAACATTTTGAGGCATTTCAGTCAG
TTGCTCAATGTACCTATAACCAGACCGTTCAGCTGGATATTACGGCCTTTTTAAAGACCGTAAAGAAAAA
TAAGCACAAGTTTTATCCGGCCTTTATTCACATTCTTGCCCGCCTGATGAATGCTCATCCGGAATTCCGT
ATGGCAATGAAAGACGGTGAGCTGGTGATATGGGATAGTGTTCACCCTTGTTACACCGTTTTCCATGAGC
AAACTGAAACGTTTTCATCGCTCTGGAGTGAATACCACGACGATTTCCGGCAGTTTCTACACATATATTC
GCAAGATGTGGCGTGTTACGGTGAAAACCTGGCCTATTTCCCTAAAGGGTTTATTGAGAATATGTTTTTC
GTCTCAGCCAATCCCTGGGTGAGTTTCACCAGTTTTGATTTAAACGTGGCCAATATGGACAACTTCTTCG
CCCCCGTTTTCACCATGGGCAAATATTATACGCAAGGCGACAAGGTGCTGATGCCGCTGGCGATTCAGGT
TCATCATGCCGTTTGTGATGGCTTCCATGTCGGCAGAATGCTTAATGAATTACAACAGTACTGCGATGAG
TGGCAGGGCGGGGCGTAAACGCGTGGATCCGGCTTACTAAAAGCCAGATAACAGTATGCGTATTTGCGCG
CTGATTTTTGCGGTATAAGAATATATACTGATATGTATACCCGAAGTATGTCAAAAAGAGGTATGCTATG
AAGCAGCGTATTACAGTGACAGTTGACAGCGACAGCTATCAGTTGCTCAAGGCATATATGATGTCAATAT
CTCCGGTCTGGTAAGCACAACCATGCAGAATGAAGCCCGTCGTCTGCGTGCCGAACGCTGGAAAGCGGAA
AATCAGGAAGGGATGGCTGAGGTCGCCCGGTTTATTGAAATGAACGGCTCTTTTGCTGACGAGAACAGGG
GCTGGTGAAATGCAGTTTAAGGTTTACACCTATAAAAGAGAGAGCCGTTATCGTCTGTTTGTGGATGTAC
AGAGTGATATTATTGACACGCCCGGGCGACGGATGGTGATCCCCCTGGCCAGTGCACGTCTGCTGTCAGA
TAAAGTCTCCCGTGAACTTTACCCGGTGGTGCATATCGGGGATGAAAGCTGGCGCATGATGACCACCGAT
ATGGCCAGTGTGCCGGTCTCCGTTATCGGGGAAGAAGTGGCTGATCTCAGCCACCGCGAAAATGACATCA
AAAACGCCATTAACCTGATGTTCTGGGGAATATAAATGTCAGGCTCCCTTATACACAGCCAGTCTGCAGG
TCGACCATAGTGACTGGATATGTTGTGTTTTACAGTATTATGTAGTCTGTTTTTTATGCAAAATCTAATT
TAATATATTGATATTTATATCATTTTACGTTTCTCGTTCAGCTTTCTTGTACAAAGTGGTGATTCGAGGC
TAGAGGATCGACTAGTCGACTAGTCGATCCAGGCCTCCCAGCTTTCGTCCGTATCATCGGTTTCGACAAC
GTTCGTCAAGTTCAATGCATCAGTTTCATTGCCCACACACCAGAATCCTACTAAGTTTGAGTATTATGGC
ATTGGAAAAGCTGTTTTCTTCTATCATTTGTTCTGCTTGTAATTTACTGTGTTCTTTCAGTTTTTGTTTT
CGGACATCAAAATGCAAATGGATGGATAAGAGTTAATAAATGATATGGTCCTTTTGTTCATTCTCAAATT
ATTATTATCTGTTGTTTTTACTTTAATGGGTTGAATTTAAGTAAGAAAGGAACTAACAGTGTGATATTAA
GGTGCAATGTTAGACATATAAAACAGTCTTTCACCTCTCTTTGGTTATGTCTTGAATTGGTTTGTTTCTT
CACTTATCTGTGTAATCAAGTTTACTATGAGTCTATGATCAAGTAATTATGCAATCAAGTTAAGTACAGT
ATAGGCTTTTTGTGTCGAGGGGGTACCGAGTCGAGGAATTCACTGGCCGTCGTTTTACAACGTCGTGACT
GGGAAAACCCTGGCGTTACCCAACTTAATCGCCTTGCAGCACATCCCCCTTTCGCCAGCTGGCGTAATAG
CGAAGAGGCCCGCACCGATCGCCCTTCCCAACAGTTGCGCAGCCTGAATG
[44 nt withheld, positions 8241-8284]
C
[141 nt withheld, positions 8286-8426]
CCTTTGACGTTGGAGTCCACGTTCTTT
[37 nt withheld, positions 8454-8490]
ACCCTATCTCGGGCTATTCTTTTGATTTATAAGGGATTTTGCCGATTTCGGAACCACCATCAAACAGGAT
TTTCGCCTGCTGGGGCAAACCAGCGTGGACCGCTTGCTGCAACTCTCTCAGGGCCAGGCGGTGAAGGGCA
ATCAGCTGTTGCCCGTCTCACTGGTGAAAAGAAAAACCACCCCAGTACATTAAAAACGTCCGCAATGTGT
TATTAAGTTGTCTAAGCGTCAATTTGTTTACACCACAATATATCCTGCCACCAGCCAGCCAACAGCTCCC
CGACCGGCAGCTCGGCACAAAATCACCACTCGATACAGGCAGCCCATCAGTCCGGGACGGCGTCAGCGGG
AGAGCCGTTGTAAGGCGGCAGACTTTGCTCATGTTACCGATGCTATTCGGAAGAACGGCAACTAAGCTGC
CGGGTTTGAAACACGGATGATCTCGCGGAGGGTAGCATGTTGATTGTAACGATGACAGAGCGTTGCTGCC
TGTGATCAAATATCATCTCCCTCGCAGAGATCCGAATTATCAGCCTTCTTATTCATTTCTCGCTTAACCG
TGACAGGCTGTCGATCTTGAGAACTATGCCGACATAATAGGAAATCGCTGGATAAAGCCGCTGAGGAAGC
TGAGTGGCGCTATTTCTTTAGAAGTGAACGTTGACGATATCAACTCCCCTATCCATTGCTCACCGAATGG
TACAGGTCGGGGACCCGAAGTTCCGACTGTCGGCCTGATGCATCCCCGGCTGATCGACCCCAGATCTGGG
GCTGAGAAAGCCCAGTAAGGAAACAACTGTAGGTTCGAGTCGCGAGATCCCCCGGAACCAAAGGAAGTAG
GTTAAACCCGCTCCGATCAGGCCGAGCCACGCCAGGCCGAGAACATTGGTTCCTGTAGGCATCGGGATTG
GCGGATCAAACACTAAAGCTACTGGAACGAGCAGAAGTCCTCCGGCCGCCAGTTGCCAGGCGGTAAAGGT
GAGCAGAGGCACGGGAGGTTGCCACTTGCGGGTCAGCACGGTTCCGAACGCCATGGAAACCGCCCCCGCC
AGGCCCGCTGCGACGCCGACAGGATCTAGCGCTGCGTTTGGTGTCAACACCAACAGCGCCACGCCCGCAG
TTCCGCAAATAGCCCCCAGGACCGCCATCAATCGTATCGGGCTACCTAGCAGAGCGGCAGAGATGAACAC
GACCATCAGCGGCTGCACAGCGCCTACCGTCGCCGCGACCCCGCCCGGCAGGCGGTAGACCGAAATAAAC
AACAAGCTCCAGAATAGCGAAATATTAAGTGCGCCGAGGATGAAGATGCGCATCCACCAGATTCCCGTTG
GAATCTGTCGGACGATCATCACGAGCAATAAACCCGCCGGCAACGCCCGCAGCAGCATACCGGCGACCCC
TCGGCCTCGCTGTTCGGGCTCCACGAAAACGCCGGACAGATGCGCCTTGTGAGCGTCCTTGGGGCCGTCC
TCCTGTTTGAAGACCGACAGCCCAATGATCTCGCCGTCGATGTAGGCGCCGAATGCCACGGCATCTCGCA
ACCGTTCAGCGAACGCCTCCATGGGCTTTTTCTCCTCGTGCTCGTAAACGGACCCGAACATCTCTGGAGC
TTTCTTCAGGGCCGACAATCGGATCTCGCGGAAATCCTGCACGTCGGCCGCTCCAAGCCGTCGAATCTGA
GCCTTAATCACAATTGTCAATTTTAATCCTCTGTTTATCGGCAGTTCGTAGAGCGCGCCGTGCGTCCCGA
GCGATACTGAGCGAAGCAAGTGCGTCGAGCAGTGCCCGCTTGTTCCTGAAATGCCAGTAAAGCGCTGGCT
GCTGAACCCCCAGCCGGAACTGACCCCACAAGGCCCTAGCGTTTGCAATGCACCAGGTCATCATTGACCC
AGGCGTGTTCCACCAGGCCGCTGCCTCGCAACTCTTCGCAGGCTTCGCCGACCTGCTCGCGCCACTTCTT
CACGCGGGTGGAATCCGATCCGCACATGAGGCGGAAGGTTTCCAGCTTGAGCGGGTACGGCTCCCGGTGC
GAGCTGAAATAGTCGAACATCCGTCGGGCCGTCGGCGACAGCTTGCGGTACTTCTCCCATATGAATTTCG
TGTAGTGGTCGCCAGCAAACAGCACGACGATTTCCTCGTCGATCAGGACCTGGCAACGGGACGTTTTCTT
GCCACGGTCCAGGACGCGGAAGCGGTGCAGCAGCGACACCGATTCCAGGTGCCCAACGCGGTCGGACGTG
AAGCCCATCGCCGTCGCCTGTAGGCGCGACAGGCATTCCTCGGCCTTCGTGTAATACCGGCCATTGATCG
ACCAGCCCAGGTCCTGGCAAAGCTCGTAGAACGTGAAGGTGATCGGCTCGCCGATAGGGGTGCGCTTCGC
GTACTCCAACACCTGCTGCCACACCAGTTCGTCATCGTCGGCCCGCAGCTCGACGCCGGTGTAGGTGATC
TTCACGTCCTTGTTGACGTGGAAAATGACCTTGTTTTGCAGCGCCTCGCGCGGGATTTTCTTGTTGCGCG
TGGTGAACAGGGCAGAGCGGGCCGTGTCGTTTGGCATCGCTCGCATCGTGTCCGGCCACGGCGCAATATC
GAACAAGGAAAGCTGCATTTCCTTGATCTGCTGCTTCGTGTGTTTCAGCAACGCGGCCTGCTTGGCCTCG
CTGACCTGTTTTGCCAGGTCCTCGCCGGCGGTTTTTCGCTTCTTGGTCGTCATAGTTCCTCGCGTGTCGA
TGGTCATCGACTTCGCCAAACCTGCCGCCTCCTGTTCGAGACGACGCGAACGCTCCACGGCGGCCGATGG
CGCGGGCAGGGCAGGGGGAGCCAGTTGCACGCTGTCGCGCTCGATCTTGGCCGTAGCTTGCTGGACCATC
GAGCCGACGGACTGGAAGGTTTCGCGGGGCGCACGCATGACGGTGCGGCTTGCGATGGTTTCGGCATCCT
CGGCGGAAAACCCCGCGTCGATCAGTTCTTGCCTGTATGCCTTCCGGTCAAACGTCCGATTCATTCACCC
TCCTTGCGGGATTGCCCCGACTCACGCCGGGGCAATGTGCCCTTATTCCTGATTTGACCCGCCTGGTGCC
TTGGTGTCCAGATAATCCACCTTATCGGCAATGAAGTCGGTCCCGTAGACCGTCTGGCCGTCCTTCTCGT
ACTTGGTATTCCGAATCTTGCCCTGCACGAATACCAGCGACCCCTTGCCCAAATACTTGCCGTGGGCCTC
GGCCTGAGAGCCAAAACACTTGATGCGGAAGAAGTCGGTGCGCTCCTGCTTGTCGCCGGCATCGTTGCGC
CACATCTAGGTACTAAAACAATTCATCCAGTAAAATATAATATTTTATTTTCTCCCAATCAGGCTTGATC
CCCAGTAAGTCAAAAAATAGCTCGACATACTGTTCTTCCCCGATATCCTCCCTGATCGACCGGACGCAGA
AGGCAATGTCATACCACTTGTCCGCCCTGCCGCTTCTCCCAAGATCAATAAAGCCACTTACTTTGCCATC
TTTCACAAAGATGTTGCTGTCTCCCAGGTCGCCGTGGGAAAAGACAAGTTCCTCTTCGGGCTTTTCCGTC
TTTAAAAAATCATACAGCTCGCGCGGATCTTTAAATGGAGTGTCTTCTTCCCAGTTTTCGCAATCCACAT
CGGCCAGATCGTTATTCAGTAAGTAATCCAATTCGGCTAAGCGGCTGTCTAAGCTATTCGTATAGGGACA
ATCCGATATGTCGATGGAGTGAAAGAGCCTGATGCACTCCGCATACAGCTCGATAATCTTTTCAGGGCTT
TGTTCATCTTCATACTCTTCCGAGCAAAGGACGCCATCGGCCTCACTCATGAGCAGATTGCTCCAGCCAT
CATGCCGTTCAAAGTGCAGGACCTTTGGAACAGGCAGCTTTCCTTCCAGCCATAGCATCATGTCCTTTTC
CCGTTCCACATCATAGGTGGTCCCTTTATACCGGCTGTCCGTCATTTTTAAATATAGGTTTTCATTTTCT
CCCACCAGCTTATATACCTTAGCAGGAGACATTCCTTCCGTATCTTTTACGCAGCGGTATTTTTCGATCA
GTTTTTTCAATTCCGGTGATATTCTCATTTTAGCCATTTATTATTTCCTTCCTCTTTTCTACAGTATTTA
AAGATACCCCAAGAAGCTAATTATAACAAGACGAACTCCAATTCACTGTTCCTTGCATTCTAAAACCTTA
AATACCAGAAAACAGCTTTTTCAAAGTTGTTTTCAAAGTTGGCGTATAACATAGTATCGACGGAGCCGAT
TTTGAAACCACAATTATGGGTGATGCTGCCAACTTACTGATTTAGTGTATGATGGTGTTTTTGAGGTGCT
CCAGTGGCTTCTGTTTCTATCAGCTGTCCCTCCTGTTCAGCTACTGACGGGGTGGTGCGTAACGGCAAAA
GCACCGCCGGACATCAGCGCTATCTCTGCTCTCACTGCCGTAAAACATGGCAACTGCAGTTCACTTACAC
CGCTTCTCAACCCGGTACGCACCAGAAAATCATTGATATGGCCATGAATGGCGTTGGATGCCGGGCAACA
GCCCGCATTATGGGCGTTGGCCTCAACACGATTTTACGTCACTTAAAAAACTCAGGCCGCAGTCGGTAAC
CTCGCGCATACAGCCGGGCAGTGACGTCATCGTCTGCGCGGAAATGGACGAACAGTGGGGCTATGTCGGG
GCTAAATCGCGCCAGCGCTGGCTGTTTTACGCGTATGACAGTCTCCGGAAGACGGTTGTTGCGCACGTAT
TCGGTGAACGCACTATGGCGACGCTGGGGCGTCTTATGAGCCTGCTGTCACCCTTTGACGTGGTGATATG
GATGACGGATGGCTGGCCGCTGTATGAATCCCGCCTGAAGGGAAAGCTGCACGTAATCAGCAAGCGATAT
ACGCAGCGAATTGAGCGGCATAACCTGAATCTGAGGCAGCACCTGGCACGGCTGGGACGGAAGTCGCTGT
CGTTCTCAAAATCGGTGGAGCTGCATGACAAAGTCATCGGGCATTATCTGAACATAAAACACTATCAATA
AGTTGGAGTCATTACCCAATTATGATAGAATTTACAAGCTATAAGGTTATTGTCCTGGGTTTCAAGCATT
AGTCCATGCAAGTTTTTATGCTTTGCCCATTCTATAGATATATTGATAAGCGCGCTGCCTATGCCTTGCC
CCCTGAAATCCTTACATACGGCGATATCTTCTATATAAAAGATATATTATCTTATCAGTATTGTCAATAT
ATTCAAGGCAATCTGCCTCCTCATCCTCTTCATCCTCTTCGTCTTGGTAGCTTTTTAAATATGGCGCTTC
ATAGAGTAATTCTGTAAAGGTCCAATTCTCGTTTTCATACCTCGGTATAATCTTACCTATCACCTCAAAT
GGTTCGCTGGGTTTATCGCACCCCCGAACACGAGCACGGCACCCGCGACCACTATGCCAAGAATGCCCAA
GGTAAAAATTGCCGGCCCCGCCATGAAGTCCGTGAATGCCCCGACGGCCGAAGTGAAGGGCAGGCCGCCA
CCCAGGCCGCCGCCCTCACTGCCCGGCACCTGGTCGCTGAATGTCGATGCCAGCACCTGCGGCACGTCAA
TGCTTCCGGGCGTCGCGCTCGGGCTGATCGCCCATCCCGTTACTGCCCCGATCCCGGCAATGGCAAGGAC
TGCCAGCGCTGCCATTTTTGGGGTGAGGCCGTTCGCGGCCGAGGGGCGCAGCCCCTGGGGGGATGGGAGG
CCCGCGTTAGCGGGCCGGGAGGGTTCGAGAAGGGGGGGCACCCCCCTTCGGCGTGCGCGGTCACGCGCAC
AGGGCGCAGCCCTGGTTAAAAACAAGGTTTATAAATATTGGTTTAAAAGCAGGTTAAAAGACAGGTTAGC
GGTGGCCGAAAAACGGGCGGAAACCCTTGCAAATGCTGGATTTTCTGCCTGTGGACAGCCCCTCAAATGT
CAATAGGTGCGCCCCTCATCTGTCAGCACTCTGCCCCTCAAGTGTCAAGGATCGCGCCCCTCATCTGTCA
GTAGTCGCGCCCCTCAAGTGTCAATACCGCAGGGCACTTATCCCCAGGCTTGTCCACATCATCTGTGGGA
AACTCGCGTAAAATCAGGCGTTTTCGCCGATTTGCGAGGCTGGCCAGCTCCACGTCGCCGGCCGAAATCG
AGCCTGCCCCTCATCTGTCAACGCCGCGCCGGGTGAGTCGGCCCCTCAAGTGTCAACGTCCGCCCCTCAT
CTGTCAGTGAGGGCCAAGTTTTCCGCGAGGTATCCACAACGCCGGCGGCCGCGGTGTCTCGCACACGGCT
TCGACGGCGTTTCTGGCGCGTTTGCAGGGCCATAGACGGCCGCCAGCCCAGCGGCGAGGGCAACCAGCCC
GGTGAGCGTCGGAAAGGCGCTCGGTCTTGCCTTGCTCGTCGGTGATGTACTTCACCAGCTCCGCGAAGTC
GCTCTTCTTGATGGAGCGCATGGGGACGTGCTTGGCAATCACGCGCACCCCCCGGCCGTTTTAGCGGCTA
AAAAAGTCATGGCTCTGCCCTCGGGCGGACCACGCCCATCATGACCTTGCCAAGCTCGTCCTGCTTCTCT
TCGATCTTCGCCAGCAGGGCGAGGATCGTGGCATCACCGAACCGCGCCGTGCGCGGGTCGTCGGTGAGCC
AGAGTTTCAGCAGGCCGCCCAGGCGGCCCAGGTCGCCATTGATGCGGGCCAGCTCGCGGACGTGCTCATA
GTCCACGACGCCCGTGATTTTGTAGCCCTGGCCGACGGCCAGCAGGTAGGCCGACAGGCTCATGCCGGCC
GCCGCCGCCTTTTCCTCAATCGCTCTTCGTTCGTCTGGAAGGCAGTACACCTTGATAGGTGGGCTGCCCT
TCCTGGTTGGCTTGGTTTCATCAGCCATCCGCTTGCCCTCATCTGTTACGCCGGCGGTAGCCGGCCAGCC
TCGCAGAGCAGGATTCCCGTTGAGCACCGCCAGGTGCGAATAAGGGACAGTGAAGAAGGAACACCCGCTC
GCGGGTGGGCCTACTTCACCTATCCTGCCCGGCTGACGCCGTTGGATACACCAAGGAAAGTCTACACGAA
CCCTTTGGCAAAATCCTGTATATCGTGCGAAAAAGGATGGATATACCGAAAAAATCGCTATAATGACCCC
GAAGCAGGGTTATGCAGCGGAAAAGCGCCACGCTTCCCGAAGGGAGAAAGGCGGACAGGTATCCGGTAAG
CGGCAGGGTCGGAACAGGAGAGCGCACGAGGGAGCTTCCAGGGGGAAACGCCTGGTATCTTTATAGTCCT
GTCGGGTTTCGCCACCTCTGACTTGAGCGTCGATTTTTGTGATGCTCGTCAGGGGGGCGGAGCCTATGGA
AAAACGCCAGCAACGCGGCCTTTTTACGGTTCCTGGCCTTTTGCTGGCCTTTTGCTCACATGTTCTTTCC
TGCGTTATCCCCTGATTCTGTGGATAACCGTATTACCGCCTTTGAGTGAGCTGATACCGCTCGCCGCAGC
CGAACGACCGAGCGCAGCGAGTCAGTGAGCGAGGAAGCGGAAG
Features (pLannotate 1.2.2; 42 found; start..end, strand, type, name):
    178..828     -  CDS            TetR: tetracycline resistance regulatory protein; tetR
    934..1183    +  CDS            TcR (fragment): tetracycline efflux protein; tetA; confers resistance to tetracycline
   1293..1317    -  misc_feature   RB T-DNA repeat: right border repeat from nopaline C58 T-DNA
   1832..2173    +  promoter       CaMV 35S promoter: strong constitutive promoter from cauliflower mosaic virus
   2211..2429    +  CDS            GAL4 DNA binding domain (fragment): DNA binding domain of the GAL4 transcriptional activator; Saccharomyces cerevisiae GAL4 (truncated)
   2439..2672    +  CDS            VP16 AD: transcriptional activation domain of herpes simplex virus protein VP16 (Triezenberg et al., 1988; Cousens et al., 1989); UL48
   2679..3509    +  CDS            Nr3c1 (fragment): GCR_RAT - Also known as Grl. Experimental evidence at protein level: Swiss-Prot protein existence level 1. [Isoform A]: Has transcriptional activation and repression activity. Mediates glucocorticoid-induced apoptosis. Promotes accurate chromosome segregation during mitosis. May act as a tumor suppressor. May play a negative role in adipogenesis through the regulation of lipolytic and antilipogenic gene expression. From Rattus norvegicus (Rat).
   3539..3835    +  terminator     E9 terminator (fragment): terminator and polyadenylation signal from the pea rbcS-E9 gene
   3996..4179    +  promoter       NOS promoter: nopaline synthase promoter NOS promoter
   4231..5241    +  CDS            HygR: aminoglycoside phosphotransferase from E. coli; aph(4)-Ia; confers resistance to hygromycin
   5294..5546    +  terminator     NOS terminator: nopaline synthase terminator and poly(A) signal
   5580..5598    -  misc_feature   MCS (fragment): pUC18/19 multiple cloning site
   5598..5615    +  protein_bind   UAS (fragment): upstream activating sequence mediating Gal4-dependent induction Gal4
   5616..5633    +  protein_bind   UAS (fragment): upstream activating sequence mediating Gal4-dependent induction Gal4
   5634..5652    +  protein_bind   UAS (fragment): upstream activating sequence mediating Gal4-dependent induction Gal4
   5665..5682    +  protein_bind   UAS (fragment): upstream activating sequence mediating Gal4-dependent induction Gal4
   5683..5700    +  protein_bind   UAS (fragment): upstream activating sequence mediating Gal4-dependent induction Gal4
   5701..5719    +  protein_bind   UAS (fragment): upstream activating sequence mediating Gal4-dependent induction Gal4
   5717..5742    +  misc_feature   MCS (fragment): pUC18/19 multiple cloning site
   5766..5812    +  promoter       minimal CaMV 35S promoter: minimal 35S promoter from cauliflower mosaic virus
   5846..5970    +  protein_bind   attR1: mutant version of attR; recombination site for the Gateway® LR reaction LR Clonase™
   5995..6025    +  promoter       lac UV5 promoter: E. coli lac promoter with an "up" mutation
   6049..6078    +  promoter       cat promoter (fragment): promoter of the E. coli cat gene encoding chloramphenicol acetyltransferase
   6079..6738    +  CDS            CmR: chloramphenicol acetyltransferase; cat; confers resistance to chloramphenicol
   6917..7075    +  CDS            ccdA (fragment): CCDA_ECO57 - Also known as H, letA. Experimental evidence at protein level: Swiss-Prot protein existence level 1. Antitoxin component of a type II toxin-antitoxin (TA) system which inhibits the post-segregational killing (PSK) of plasmid-free cells, also referred to as a plasmid addiction system. Binds to and blocks the activity of CcdB; will also remove bound CcdB protein from the CcdB-GyrA complex by forming a CcdA-CcdB complex, a process termed rejuvenation. Functions as a transcriptional corepressor for the ccdAB operon, repression also requires CcdB (By similarity). From Escherichia coli
   7080..7382    +  CDS            ccdB: CCDB_ECOLI - Also known as G, letB, letD. Experimental evidence at protein level: Swiss-Prot protein existence level 1. Toxic component of a type II toxin-antitoxin (TA) system, functioning in plasmid maintainence. Responsible for the post- segregational killing (PSK) of plasmid-free cells, also referred to as a plasmid addiction system. Half-life of over 2 hours. Cell killing by CcdB is accompanied by filamentation, defects in chromosome and plasmid segregation, defects in cell division, formation of anucleate cells, decreased DNA synthesis and plasmid loss. Interferes with the activity of DN
   7426..7550    -  protein_bind   attR2: mutant version of attR; recombination site for the Gateway® LR reaction LR Clonase™
   7601..7681    +  CDS            RBCS.3A (fragment): RBS3_PEA - Experimental evidence at protein level: Swiss-Prot protein existence level 1. RuBisCO catalyzes two reactions: the carboxylation of D- ribulose 1,5-bisphosphate, the primary event in carbon dioxide fixation, as well as the oxidative fragmentation of the pentose substrate. Both reactions occur simultaneously and in competition at the same active site. Although the small subunit is not catalytic it is essential for maximal activity (Probable). Binds to abscisic acid (ABA); only half of the possible binding sites are occupied in the crystal; and there are indications this is a low affi
   8088..8243    +  CDS            lacZα (fragment) (sequence partly withheld): LacZα fragment of β-galactosidase; lacZ fragment
   8241..8541    +  rep_origin     M13 ori (fragment) (sequence partly withheld): M13 bacteriophage origin of replication; arrow indicates direction of (+) strand synthesis
   8542..8672    +  CDS            lacI (fragment): lac repressor; lacI; The lac repressor binds to the lac operator to inhibit transcription in E. coli. This inhibition can be relieved by adding lactose or isopropyl-β-D-thiogalactopyranoside (IPTG).
   8726..8750    -  misc_feature   LB T-DNA repeat: left border repeat from nopaline C58 T-DNA
  10259..10322   -  CDS            TetR (fragment): tetracycline resistance regulatory protein; tetR
  10346..11494   -  CDS            trfA: trans-acting replication protein that binds to and activates oriV
  11793..12587   -  CDS            KanR: aminoglycoside phosphotransferase; aphA-3; confers resistance to kanamycin
  12779..13546   +  mobile_element IS1: prokaryotic transposable element IS1
  13555..13704   -  CDS            satA (fragment): STA_BACSU - Also known as yyaR. Experimental evidence at protein level: Swiss-Prot protein existence level 1. Involved in resistance to streptothricin, a broad-spectrum antibiotic produced by streptomycetes. Detoxifies streptothricin via acetylation of the beta amino group of the first beta-lysyl moiety of streptothricin. From Bacillus subtilis (strain 168).
  13900..14175   -  CDS            klaC (fragment): KLAC_ECOLX - Also known as telB. Protein predicted: Swiss-Prot protein existence level 4. Belongs to the kla operon, which is associated with cryptic tellurite resistance, and IncW plasmid fertility inhibition. From Escherichia coli.
  14239..14870   -  rep_origin     oriV: incP origin of replication
  15007..15378   -  CDS            traJ: oriT-recognizing protein; traJ
  15411..15520   -  oriT           oriT: incP origin of transfer
  15652..15842   +  rep_origin     ori (fragment): high-copy-number ColE1/pMB1/pBR322/pUC origin of replication
