[The description below was written by a language model from this plasmid's Addgene catalogue record and pLannotate feature annotations shown in this document.]
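Description:
pTA7001-DEST is an empty Gateway destination version of the plant binary vector pTA7001, built on a pBI101-type backbone in which the original T-DNA was replaced by a glucocorticoid-inducible expression system. The sequenced plasmid is about 16 kb. Outside the T-DNA borders it carries the broad-host-range IncP replication functions (oriV with trfA), along with oriT and traJ for mobilisation. This fits its low copy number and its use as an Agrobacterium binary vector. Bacterial selection is by kanamycin from the backbone KanR gene and by chloramphenicol from the Gateway cassette. Because the cassette encodes the CcdB toxin, the empty vector has to be propagated in a ccdB-tolerant strain. The annotation also picks up backbone remnants, including tetracycline resistance fragments, an IS1 element and a partial ColE1-type origin.

Three units lie between the nopaline-type right and left border repeats. A CaMV 35S promoter drives a chimeric transcription factor made of the GAL4 DNA-binding domain, the VP16 activation domain and the hormone-binding portion of the rat glucocorticoid receptor, ending in a pea rbcS-E9 terminator. A NOS promoter–HygR–NOS terminator cassette provides hygromycin selection of transformed plants. The responder unit has six GAL4 UAS sites upstream of a minimal 35S promoter, followed by the attR1–CmR–ccdB–attR2 cassette and a pea rbcS-3A fragment that presumably supplies the 3′ end. An LR reaction replaces the cassette with a gene of interest from an entry clone. In plants, dexamethasone then activates the chimeric factor, which binds the UAS sites and switches on the inserted gene. The vector therefore allows chemically controlled transgene expression in plants.
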