Addgene plasmid #71745: pTA7001-DEST
Purpose: (Empty Backbone) GATEWAY compatible derivative of plant binary vector pTA7001 from Nam Chua's laboratory at The Rockefeller University, Dexamethasone inducible
Depositing lab: Roger Innes. Depositing organization: Indiana University, Bloomington. Publication: The KEEP ON GOING protein of Arabidopsis recruits the ENHANCED DISEASE RESISTANCE1 protein to trans-Golgi network/early endosome vesicles. Gu Y, Innes RW. Plant Physiol. 2011 Apr;155(4):1827-38. doi: 10.1104/pp.110.171785. Epub 2011 Feb 22. PubMed 21343429.
Backbone
  Vector backbone: pBI101
  Backbone manufacturer: Clontech
  Backbone size (bp): 9000
  Modifications to backbone: T-DNA region of pBI101 was replaced with a new T-DNA sequence that enables dexamethasone-inducible gene expression of a gene of interest. Construction of pTA7001 is described in Aoyama, T. and Chua, N.-H. (1997) A glucocorticoid-mediated transcriptional induction system in transgenic plants. Plant J. 11, 605–612. pTA7001 was further modified to contain a GATEWAY destination cassette inserted between Xho1 and Spe1 sites.
  Vector type: Plant Expression
  Promoter: GAL4
  Selectable markers: Hygromycin
Growth in bacteria
  Bacterial resistance: Chloramphenicol and Kanamycin, 25 & 50 μg/mL
  Growth temperature: 37°C
  Growth strain: ccdB Survival
  Copy number: Low Copy
Gene/Insert
  Cloning method: Restriction Enzyme
Resource information
  A portion of this plasmid was derived from a plasmid made by: Jean Greenberg at the University of Chicago.
Terms and licenses: Academic/Nonprofit Terms; Industry Terms: Not Available to Industry
Depositor comments: Aoyama, T. and Chua, N.-H. (1997) A glucocorticoid-mediated transcriptional induction system in transgenic plants. Plant J. 11, 605–612
How to cite: pTA7001-DEST was a gift from Roger Innes (Addgene plasmid # 71745 ; http://n2t.net/addgene:71745 ; RRID:Addgene_71745)
