>Addgene plasmid #71745 | pTA7001-DEST | addgene partial sequence | sequence record 133745 | LB-F1 5'-gtggtgtaaacaaattgacgc-3'
TTGCGGACGTTTTTAATGTACTGGGGTGGTTTTTCTTTTCACCAGTGAGACGGGCAACAGCTGATTGCCC
TTCACCGCCTGGCCCTGAGAGAGTTGCAGCAAGCGGTCCACGCTGGTTTGCCCCAGCAGGCGAAAATCCT
GTTTGATGGTGGTTCCGAAATCGGCAAAATCCCTTATAAATCAAAAGAATAGCCCGAGATAGGGT
[37 nt withheld, positions 206-242]
AAAGAACGTGGACTCCAACGTCAAAGG
[141 nt withheld, positions 270-410]
G
[44 nt withheld, positions 412-455]
CATTCAGGCTGCGCAACTGTTGGGAAGGGCGATCGGTGCGGGCCTCTTCGCTATTACGCCAGCTGGCGAA
AGGGGGATGTGCTGCAAGGCGATTAAGTTGGGTAACGCCAGGGTTTTCCCAGTCACGACGTTGTAAAACG
ACGGCCAGTGAATTCCTCGACTCGGTACCCCCTCGACACAAAAAGCCTATACTGTACTTAACTTGATTGC
ATAATTACTTGATCATAGACTCATAGTAAACTTGATTACACAGATAAGTGAAGAAACAAACCAATTCAAG
ACATAACCAAAGAGAGGTGAAAGACTGTTTTATATGTCTAACATTGCACCTTAATATCACACTGTTAGTT
CCTTTCTTACTTAAATTCAACCCATTAAAGTAAAAACAACAGATAATAATAATTTGAGAATGAACAAAAG
GACCATATCATTTATTAACTCTTATCCATCCATTTGCATTTTGATGTCCGAAAACAAAAACTGAAAGAAC
ACAGTAAATTACAAGCAGAACAAATGATAGAAGAAA
